LOCUS       Exported 5597 bp ds-DNA circular SYN 13-MAY-2021
DEFINITION  Bacterial Expression.
ACCESSION   .
VERSION     .
KEYWORDS    6WAJ
SOURCE      synthetic DNA construct
  ORGANISM  synthetic DNA construct
REFERENCE   1 (bases 1 to 5597)
  TITLE     SGC Toronto 2019-Q1 to 2020-Q2
REFERENCE   2 (bases 1 to 5597)
  AUTHORS   .
  TITLE     Direct Submission
  JOURNAL   Exported May 13, 2021 from SnapGene Server 1.1.58
            http://www.snapgene.com
FEATURES             Location/Qualifiers
     source          1..5597
                     /organism="synthetic DNA construct"
                     /mol_type="other DNA"
     CDS             complement(279..299)
                     /codon_start=1
                     /product="tobacco etch virus (TEV) protease recognition and
                     cleavage site"
                     /label=TEV site
                     /translation="ENLYFQG"
     CDS             complement(312..329)
                     /codon_start=1
                     /product="6xHis affinity tag"
                     /label=6xHis
                     /translation="HHHHHH"
     RBS             339..361
                     /note="efficient ribosome binding site from bacteriophage
                     T7 gene 10 (Olins and Rangwala, 1989)"
     protein_bind    376..400
                     /label=lac operator
                     /bound_moiety="lac repressor encoded by lacI"
                     /note="The lac repressor binds to the lac operator to
                     inhibit transcription in E. coli. This inhibition can be
                     relieved by adding lactose or
                     isopropyl-beta-D-thiogalactopyranoside (IPTG)."
     primer_bind     complement(400..419)
                     /label=T7
                     /note="T7 promoter, forward primer"
     promoter        complement(401..419)
                     /label=T7 promoter
                     /note="promoter for bacteriophage T7 RNA polymerase"
     primer_bind     complement(503..522)
                     /label=pBRrevBam
                     /note="pBR322 vectors, tet region, downstream of BamHI,
                     reverse primer"
     promoter        728..805
                     /gene="lacI"
                     /label=lacI promoter
     CDS             806..1888
                     /codon_start=1
                     /gene="lacI"
                     /product="lac repressor"
                     /label=lacI
                     /note="The lac repressor binds to the lac operator to
                     inhibit transcription in E. coli. This inhibition can be
                     relieved by adding lactose or
                     isopropyl-beta-D-thiogalactopyranoside (IPTG)."
                     /translation="MKPVTLYDVAEYAGVSYQTVSRVVNQASHVSAKTREKVEAAMAEL
                     NYIPNRVAQQLAGKQSLLIGVATSSLALHAPSQIVAAIKSRADQLGASVVVSMVERSGV
                     EACKAAVHNLLAQRVSGLIINYPLDDQDAIAVEAACTNVPALFLDVSDQTPINSIIFSH
                     EDGTRLGVEHLVALGHQQIALLAGPLSSVSARLRLAGWHKYLTRNQIQPIAEREGDWSA
                     MSGFQQTMQMLNEGIVPTAMLVANDQMALGAMRAITESGLRVGADISVVGYDDTEDSSC
                     YIPPLTTIKQDFRLLGQTSVDRLLQLSQGQAVKGNQLLPVSLVKRKTTLAPNTQTASPR
                     ALADSLMQLARQVSRLESGQ"
     primer_bind     complement(825..844)
                     /label=LacI-R
                     /note="LacI, reverse primer"
     CDS             2697..2888
                     /codon_start=1
                     /gene="rop"
                     /product="Rop protein, which maintains plasmids at low copy
                     number"
                     /label=rop
                     /translation="MTKQEKTALNMARFIRSQTLTLLEKLNELDADEQADICESLHDHA
                     DELYRSCLARFGDDGENL"
     primer_bind     complement(2882..2904)
                     /label=pGEX 3'
                     /note="pGEX vectors, reverse primer"
     misc_feature    2990..3129
                     /label=bom
                     /note="basis of mobility region from pBR322"
     primer_bind     3045..3064
                     /label=pRS-marker
                     /note="pRS vectors, use to sequence yeast selectable
                     marker"
     primer_bind     complement(3144..3161)
                     /label=L4440
                     /note="L4440 vector, forward primer"
     rep_origin      complement(3315..3903)
                     /direction=LEFT
                     /label=ori
                     /note="high-copy-number ColE1/pMB1/pBR322/pUC origin of
                     replication"
     primer_bind     complement(3395..3414)
                     /label=pBR322ori-F
                     /note="pBR322 origin, forward primer"
     primer_bind     complement(4014..4033)
                     /label=pENTR-R
                     /note="pENTR vectors, reverse primer"
     CDS             4025..4840
                     /codon_start=1
                     /gene="aph(3')-Ia"
                     /product="aminoglycoside phosphotransferase"
                     /label=KanR
                     /note="confers resistance to kanamycin in bacteria or G418
                     (Geneticin(R)) in eukaryotes"
                     /translation="MSHIQRETSCSRPRLNSNMDADLYGYKWARDNVGQSGATIYRLYG
                     KPDAPELFLKHGKGSVANDVTDEMVRLNWLTEFMPLPTIKHFIRTPDDAWLLTTAIPGK
                     TAFQVLEEYPDSGENIVDALAVFLRRLHSIPVCNCPFNSDRVFRLAQAQSRMNNGLVDA
                     SDFDDERNGWPVEQVWKEMHKLLPFSPDSVVTHGDFSLDNLIFDEGKLIGCIDVGRVGI
                     ADRYQDLAILWNCLGEFSPSLQKRLFQKYGIDNPDMNKLQFHLMLDEFF"
     primer_bind     complement(4098..4117)
                     /label=Kan-R
                     /note="Kanamycin resistance gene, reverse primer"
     rep_origin      complement(4932..5387)
                     /direction=LEFT
                     /label=f1 ori
                     /note="f1 bacteriophage origin of replication; arrow
                     indicates direction of (+) strand synthesis"
     primer_bind     complement(5069..5090)
                     /label=F1ori-F
                     /note="F1 origin, forward primer"
     primer_bind     5281..5300
                     /label=F1ori-R
                     /note="F1 origin, reverse primer"
     terminator      5424..5471
                     /label=T7 terminator
                     /note="transcription terminator for bacteriophage T7 RNA
                     polymerase"
     primer_bind     5467..5485
                     /label=T7 Term
                     /note="T7 terminator, reverse primer"
     CDS             complement(5538..5555)
                     /codon_start=1
                     /product="6xHis affinity tag"
                     /label=6xHis
                     /translation="HHHHHH"
ORIGIN
        1 tggtagatga tgtctaggac cttctctgtc tccactgcct gggactccaa cgtcttcccc
       61 agtgaggaga cgatctcagc atcgtggaca aagaaagcca gtggcagggg atcctcctgg
      121 gccagtagcg cgttgcacac gagctgcagc ctgtccgggg tgatgtccac gggcacgtcg
      181 aacggggaac ccagcagctg cccgccctca tcctggaact gcactagcaa ccgctgcaca
      241 tcgcgcgcca ccgcctcgtc cgccactgct gccgccatgc cctggaaata caagttttct
      301 ctgccgctgc tgtgatgatg atgatgatgc atggtatatc tccttcttaa agttaaacaa
      361 aattatttct agaggggaat tgttatccgc tcacaattcc cctatagtga gtcgtattaa
      421 tttcgcggga tcgagatctc gatcctctac gccggacgca tcgtggccgg catcaccggc
      481 gccacaggtg cggttgctgg cgcctatatc gccgacatca ccgatgggga agatcgggct
      541 cgccacttcg ggctcatgag cgcttgtttc ggcgtgggta tggtggcagg ccccgtggcc
      601 gggggactgt tgggcgccat ctccttgcat gcaccattcc ttgcggcggc ggtgctcaac
      661 ggcctcaacc tactactggg ctgcttccta atgcaggagt cgcataaggg agagcgtcga
      721 gatcccggac accatcgaat ggcgcaaaac ctttcgcggt atggcatgat agcgcccgga
      781 agagagtcaa ttcagggtgg tgaatgtgaa accagtaacg ttatacgatg tcgcagagta
      841 tgccggtgtc tcttatcaga ccgtttcccg cgtggtgaac caggccagcc acgtttctgc
      901 gaaaacgcgg gaaaaagtgg aagcggcgat ggcggagctg aattacattc ccaaccgcgt
      961 ggcacaacaa ctggcgggca aacagtcgtt gctgattggc gttgccacct ccagtctggc
     1021 cctgcacgcg ccgtcgcaaa ttgtcgcggc gattaaatct cgcgccgatc aactgggtgc
     1081 cagcgtggtg gtgtcgatgg tagaacgaag cggcgtcgaa gcctgtaaag cggcggtgca
     1141 caatcttctc gcgcaacgcg tcagtgggct gatcattaac tatccgctgg atgaccagga
     1201 tgccattgct gtggaagctg cctgcactaa tgttccggcg ttatttcttg atgtctctga
     1261 ccagacaccc atcaacagta ttattttctc ccatgaagac ggtacgcgac tgggcgtgga
     1321 gcatctggtc gcattgggtc accagcaaat cgcgctgtta gcgggcccat taagttctgt
     1381 ctcggcgcgt ctgcgtctgg ctggctggca taaatatctc actcgcaatc aaattcagcc
     1441 gatagcggaa cgggaaggcg actggagtgc catgtccggt tttcaacaaa ccatgcaaat
     1501 gctgaatgag ggcatcgttc ccactgcgat gctggttgcc aacgatcaga tggcgctggg
     1561 cgcaatgcgc gccattaccg agtccgggct gcgcgttggt gcggatatct cggtagtggg
     1621 atacgacgat accgaagaca gctcatgtta tatcccgccg ttaaccacca tcaaacagga
     1681 ttttcgcctg ctggggcaaa ccagcgtgga ccgcttgctg caactctctc agggccaggc
     1741 ggtgaagggc aatcagctgt tgcccgtctc actggtgaaa agaaaaacca ccctggcgcc
     1801 caatacgcaa accgcctctc cccgcgcgtt ggccgattca ttaatgcagc tggcacgaca
     1861 ggtttcccga ctggaaagcg ggcagtgagc gcaacgcaat taatgtaagt tagctcactc
     1921 attaggcacc gggatctcga ccgatgccct tgagagcctt caacccagtc agctccttcc
     1981 ggtgggcgcg gggcatgact atcgtcgccg cacttatgac tgtcttcttt atcatgcaac
     2041 tcgtaggaca ggtgccggca gcgctctggg tcattttcgg cgaggaccgc tttcgctgga
     2101 gcgcgacgat gatcggcctg tcgcttgcgg tattcggaat cttgcacgcc ctcgctcaag
     2161 ccttcgtcac tggtcccgcc accaaacgtt tcggcgagaa gcaggccatt atcgccggca
     2221 tggcggcccc acgggtgcgc atgatcgtgc tcctgtcgtt gaggacccgg ctaggctggc
     2281 ggggttgcct tactggttag cagaatgaat caccgatacg cgagcgaacg tgaagcgact
     2341 gctgctgcaa aacgtctgcg acctgagcaa caacatgaat ggtcttcggt ttccgtgttt
     2401 cgtaaagtct ggaaacgcgg aagtcagcgc cctgcaccat tatgttccgg atctgcatcg
     2461 caggatgctg ctggctaccc tgtggaacac ctacatctgt attaacgaag cgctggcatt
     2521 gaccctgagt gatttttctc tggtcccgcc gcatccatac cgccagttgt ttaccctcac
     2581 aacgttccag taaccgggca tgttcatcat cagtaacccg tatcgtgagc atcctctctc
     2641 gtttcatcgg tatcattacc cccatgaaca gaaatccccc ttacacggag gcatcagtga
     2701 ccaaacagga aaaaaccgcc cttaacatgg cccgctttat cagaagccag acattaacgc
     2761 ttctggagaa actcaacgag ctggacgcgg atgaacaggc agacatctgt gaatcgcttc
     2821 acgaccacgc tgatgagctt taccgcagct gcctcgcgcg tttcggtgat gacggtgaaa
     2881 acctctgaca catgcagctc ccggagacgg tcacagcttg tctgtaagcg gatgccggga
     2941 gcagacaagc ccgtcagggc gcgtcagcgg gtgttggcgg gtgtcggggc gcagccatga
     3001 cccagtcacg tagcgatagc ggagtgtata ctggcttaac tatgcggcat cagagcagat
     3061 tgtactgaga gtgcaccatt gcggtgtgaa ataccgcaca gatgcgtaag gagaaaatac
     3121 cgcatcaggc gctcttccgc ttcctcgctc actgactcgc tgcgctcggt cgttcggctg
     3181 cggcgagcgg tatcagctca ctcaaaggcg gtaatacggt tatccacaga atcaggggat
     3241 aacgcaggaa agaacatgtg agcaaaaggc cagcaaaagg ccaggaaccg taaaaaggcc
     3301 gcgttgctgg cgtttttcca taggctccgc ccccctgacg agcatcacaa aaatcgacgc
     3361 tcaagtcaga ggtggcgaaa cccgacagga ctataaagat accaggcgtt tccccctgga
     3421 agctccctcg tgcgctctcc tgttccgacc ctgccgctta ccggatacct gtccgccttt
     3481 ctcccttcgg gaagcgtggc gctttctcat agctcacgct gtaggtatct cagttcggtg
     3541 taggtcgttc gctccaagct gggctgtgtg cacgaacccc ccgttcagcc cgaccgctgc
     3601 gccttatccg gtaactatcg tcttgagtcc aacccggtaa gacacgactt atcgccactg
     3661 gcagcagcca ctggtaacag gattagcaga gcgaggtatg taggcggtgc tacagagttc
     3721 ttgaagtggt ggcctaacta cggctacact agaaggacag tatttggtat ctgcgctctg
     3781 ctgaagccag ttaccttcgg aaaaagagtt ggtagctctt gatccggcaa acaaaccacc
     3841 gctggtagcg gtggtttttt tgtttgcaag cagcagatta cgcgcagaaa aaaaggatct
     3901 caagaagatc ctttgatctt ttctacgggg tctgacgctc agtggaacga aaactcacgt
     3961 taagggattt tggtcatgaa caataaaact gtctgcttac ataaacagta atacaagggg
     4021 tgttatgagc catattcaac gggaaacgtc ttgctctagg ccgcgattaa attccaacat
     4081 ggatgctgat ttatatgggt ataaatgggc tcgcgataat gtcgggcaat caggtgcgac
     4141 aatctatcga ttgtatggga agcccgatgc gccagagttg tttctgaaac atggcaaagg
     4201 tagcgttgcc aatgatgtta cagatgagat ggtcagacta aactggctga cggaatttat
     4261 gcctcttccg accatcaagc attttatccg tactcctgat gatgcatggt tactcaccac
     4321 tgcgatcccc gggaaaacag cattccaggt attagaagaa tatcctgatt caggtgaaaa
     4381 tattgttgat gcgctggcag tgttcctgcg ccggttgcat tcgattcctg tttgtaattg
     4441 tccttttaac agcgatcgcg tatttcgtct cgctcaggcg caatcacgaa tgaataacgg
     4501 tttggttgat gcgagtgatt ttgatgacga gcgtaatggc tggcctgttg aacaagtctg
     4561 gaaagaaatg cataaacttt tgccattctc accggattca gtcgtcactc atggtgattt
     4621 ctcacttgat aaccttattt ttgacgaggg gaaattaata ggttgtattg atgttggacg
     4681 agtcggaatc gcagaccgat accaggatct tgccatccta tggaactgcc tcggtgagtt
     4741 ttctccttca ttacagaaac ggctttttca aaaatatggt attgataatc ctgatatgaa
     4801 taaattgcag tttcatttga tgctcgatga gtttttctaa gaattaattc atgagcggat
     4861 acatatttga atgtatttag aaaaataaac aaataggggt tccgcgcaca tttccccgaa
     4921 aagtgccacc taaattgtaa gcgttaatat tttgttaaaa ttcgcgttaa atttttgtta
     4981 aatcagctca ttttttaacc aataggccga aatcggcaaa atcccttata aatcaaaaga
     5041 atagaccgag atagggtnnn nnnnnnnnnn nnnnnnnnnn nnnnnnnnnn nnnnaaagaa
     5101 cgtggactcc aacgtcaaag gnnnnnnnnn nnnnnnnnnn nnnnnnnnnn nnnnnnnnnn
     5161 nnnnnnnnnn tnnnnnnnnn nnnnnnnnnn nnnnnnnnnn nnnnnnnnnn nnnnnnnnnn
     5221 nnnnnnnnnn nnnnnnnnnn nnnnnnnnnn nnnnnnnnnn nngnnnnnnn nnnnnnnnnn
     5281 nnnnnnnnnn nnnnnnnnnn nnnnnnnnnn nnnnnnnnnn nnnnnnnnnn nnnnnnnnnn
     5341 nnnnnnnnnn nnnnnnnnnn nnnnnnnnnn nnnnnnnnnn nnnnnnnccc attcgccaat
     5401 ccggatatag ttcctccttt cagcaaaaaa cccctcaaga cccgtttaga ggccccaagg
     5461 ggttatgcta gttattgctc agcggtggca gcagccaact cagcttcctt tcgggctttg
     5521 ttagcagccg gatctcagtg gtggtggtgg tggtgctcga gtgcggccgc aagcttcgtc
     5581 atcagatagc ctgtggc
//
