[The description below was written by a language model from this plasmid's Addgene catalogue record and the feature table of its GenBank file.]
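Description:
6WAJ is a 5,597 bp bacterial expression plasmid built on the pET28-MHL backbone, carrying a 291 bp fragment of human NLE1 inserted by ligation-independent cloning. The short insert indicates that a domain or fragment, not the full-length protein, is encoded, although the record does not give its boundaries. The plasmid name and the depositor's comments link it to a structural genomics clone and an associated structure entry, so its evident role is producing recombinant protein in E. coli for purification and structural or biochemical work.

Expression is driven by a T7 promoter followed by a lac operator and the efficient ribosome binding site from phage T7 gene 10. Transcription therefore requires a host supplying T7 RNA polymerase. It is held in check by the plasmid-encoded lac repressor (lacI with its own promoter) until IPTG or lactose is added. The open reading frame begins with an N-terminal 6xHis tag followed by a TEV protease recognition site, so the protein can be captured by metal affinity and the tag then cleaved off. A T7 terminator lies downstream of the cassette.

The feature table does not annotate the NLE1 coding region itself. It does mark a second 6xHis sequence near the terminator, a vector-derived element; the catalogue lists only the N-terminal tag, and the record does not show whether this second sequence is in frame with the insert.

Kanamycin resistance (aminoglycoside phosphotransferase) provides selection. The plasmid replicates from a ColE1/pBR322-type origin; the rop gene is present, consistent with the low copy number listed, and the pBR322 bom region is also retained. An f1 origin is also present, which allows single-stranded DNA production.
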