Addgene plasmid #162267: 6WAJ
Purpose: Bacterial Expression
Depositing lab: Cheryl Arrowsmith. Depositing organization: University of Toronto.
Backbone
  Vector backbone: pET28-MHL
  Backbone manufacturer: SGC (Addgene Plasmid # 26096)
  Vector type: Bacterial Expression
Growth in bacteria
  Bacterial resistance: Kanamycin, 50 μg/mL
  Growth temperature: 37°C
  Growth strain: DH5alpha
  Copy number: Low Copy
Gene/Insert
  Gene/Insert name: NLE1 (alt name: NLE1:PBC021-B01:C244625)
  Species: H. sapiens (human)
  Insert size (bp): 291
  Entrez Gene: NLE1 (a.k.a. Nle, FLJ10458)
  Promoter: T7
  Tag / fusion protein: 6xHis-TEV (N terminal on insert)
  Cloning method: Ligation Independent Cloning
  Sequencing primers: 5′ T7; 3′ T7-term
Terms and licenses: Academic/Nonprofit Terms; Industry Terms: Not Available to Industry
Depositor comments: N-terminal tag AA:MHHHHHHSSGRENLYFQG. SGC Clone ID:NLE1:PBC021-B01:C244625. SGC Clone ID:http://www.thesgc.org/structures/6WAJ/
How to cite: 6WAJ was a gift from Cheryl Arrowsmith (Addgene plasmid # 162267 ; http://n2t.net/addgene:162267 ; RRID:Addgene_162267)
