>Addgene plasmid #162267 | 6WAJ | depositor partial sequence | sequence record 314550 | Insert sequence
ATGGCGGCAGCAGTGGCGGACGAGGCGGTGGCGCGCGATGTGCAGCGGTTGCTAGTGCAGTTCCAGGATG
AGGGCGGGCAGCTGCTGGGTTCCCCGTTCGACGTGCCCGTGGACATCACCCCGGACAGGCTGCAGCTCGT
GTGCAACGCGCTACTGGCCCAGGAGGATCCCCTGCCACTGGCTTTCTTTGTCCACGATGCTGAGATCGTC
TCCTCACTGGGGAAGACGTTGGAGTCCCAGGCAGTGGAGACAGAGAAGGTCCTAGACATCATCTACCAGC
CACAGGCTATC
